>Addgene plasmid #220931 | PP_079_pAAV_CAG_LR-Voltron2-P2A-CheRiff-eGFP-ST (Kv2.1TS) | addgene full sequence | sequence record 440996 | Addgene NGS Result
CCTGCAGGCAGCTGCGCGCTCGCTCGCTCACTGAGGCCGCCCGGGCGTCGGGCGACCTTTGGTCGCCCGG
CCTCAGTGAGCGAGCGAGCGCGCAGAGAGGGAGTGGCCAACTCCATCACTAGGGGTTCCTGCGGCCGCAC
GCGTCCAGTTTGGTTAATTAACTAGTTATTAATAGTAATCAATTACGGGGTCATTAGTTCATAGCCCATA
TATGGAGTTCCGCGTTACATAACTTACGGTAAATGGCCCGCCTGGCTGACCGCCCAACGACCCCCGCCCA
TTGACGTCAATAATGACGTATGTTCCCATAGTAACGCCAATAGGGACTTTCCATTGACGTCAATGGGTGG
AGTATTTACGGTAAACTGCCCACTTGGCAGTACATCAAGTGTATCATATGCCAAGTACGCCCCCTATTGA
CGTCAATGACGGTAAATGGCCCGCCTGGCATTATGCCCAGTACATGACCTTATGGGACTTTCCTACTTGG
CAGTACATCTACGTATTAGTCATCGCTATTACCATGGTCGAGGTGAGCCCCACGTTCTGCTTCACTCTCC
CCATCTCCCCCCCCTCCCCACCCCCAATTTTGTATTTATTTATTTTTTAATTATTTTGTGCAGCGATGGG
GGCGGGGGGGGGGGGGCGCGCGCCAGGCGGGGCGGGGCGGGGCGAGGGGCGGGGCGGGGCGAGGCGGAGA
GGTGCGGCGGCAGCCAATCAGAGCGGCGCGCTCCGAAAGTTTCCTTTTATGGCGAGGCGGCGGCGGCGGC
GGCCCTATAAAAAGCGAAGCGCGCGGCGGGCGGGAGTCGCTGCGCGCTGCCTTCGCCCCGTGCCCCGCTC
CGCCGCCGCCTCGCGCCGCCCGCCCCGGCTCTGACTGACCGCGTTACTCCCACAGGTGAGCGGGCGGGAC
GGCCCTTCTCCTCCGGGCTGTAATTAGCGCTTGGTTTAATGACGGCTTGTTTCTTTTCTGTGGCTGCGTG
AAAGCCTTGAGGGGCTCCGGGAGGGCCCTTTGTGCGGGGGGAGCGGCTCGGGGGGTGCGTGCGTGTGTGT
GTGCGTGGGGAGCGCCGCGTGCGGCTCCGCGCTGCCCGGCGGCTGTGAGCGCTGCGGGCGCGGCGCGGGG
CTTTGTGCGCTCCGCAGTGTGCGCGAGGGGAGCGCGGCCGGGGGCGGTGCCCCGCGGTGCGGGGGGGGCT
GCGAGGGGAACAAAGGCTGCGTGCGGGGTGTGTGCGTGGGGGGGTGAGCAGGGGGTGTGGGCGCGTCGGT
CGGGCTGCAACCCCCCCTGCACCCCCCTCCCCGAGTTGCTGAGCACGGCCCGGCTTCGGGTGCGGGGCTC
CGTACGGGGCGTGGCGCGGGGCTCGCCGTGCCGGGCGGGGGGTGGCGGCAGGTGGGGGTGCCGGGCGGGG
CGGGGCCGCCTCGGGCCGGGGAGGGCTCGGGGGAGGGGCGCGGCGGTCCCCGGAGCGCCGGCGGCTGTCG
AGGCGCGGCGAGCCGCAGCCATTGCCTTTTATGGTAATCGTGCGAGAGGGCGCAGGGACTTCCTTTGTCC
CAAATCTGTGCGGAGCCGAAATCTGGGAGGCGCCGCCGCACCCCCTCTAGCGGGCGCGGGGCGAAGCGGT
GCGGCGCCGGCAGGAAGGAAATGGGCGGGGAGGGCCTTCGTGCGTCGCCGCGCCGCCGTCCCCTTCTCCC
TCTCCAGCCTCGGGGCTGTCCGCGGGGGGACGGCTGCCTTCGGGGGGGACGGGGCAGGGCGGGGTTCGGC
TTCTGGCGTGTGACCGGCGGCTCTAGAGCCTCTGCTAACCATGTTCATGCCTTCTTCTTTTTCCTACAGC
TCCTGGGCAACGTGCTGGTTATTGTGCTGTCTCATCATTTTGGCAAAGAATTGATTTGATACCGCGGGCC
CGGGATCTCGAGGATCCGCCACCATGGGCCGACCCCAAATACTCCTCTTGCTGGCTTTGTTGACCCTTGG
ACTGGCTAACGGAACAGAAGGTCCCAACTTCTACGTTCCTTTCAGCAATAAGACAGGCGTAGTCAGATCC
GGTAGTGCTGACGTGGAAACCGAGACCGGCATGATTGCACAGTGGATTGTCTTTGCTATTATGGCTGCTG
CTGCTATTGCTTTTGGAGTGGCTGTGCACTTTCGGCCTTCAGAGCTGAAGAGCGCATACTATATCAACAT
TGCCATCTGCACTATCGCCGCTACCGCTTACTATGCAATGGCCGTGAACTACCAGGACCTGACAATGAAT
GGTGAAAGGCAGGTGGTCTACGCAAGATATATTAACTGGGTGCTGACCACACCACTGCTCCTGCTCGATC
TCATCGTCATGACCAAGATGGGCGGAGTGATGATTTCTTGGGTCATCGGCGCAGACATTTTCATGATCGT
GTTTGGTATTCTGGGCGACTTCGAGGATGAACACAAGTTCAAATGGGTGTACTTTATCGCTGGATGTGTG
ATGCAGGCAGTCCTGACATACGGGATGTATAACGCCACTTGGAAAGACGATCTGAAGAAAAGCCCCGAGT
ACCATAGCTCCTATGTCAGTCTGCTCGTCTTCCTGTCAATCCTCTGGGTGTTTTATCCTGTCGTGTGGGC
TTTCGGGTCTGGTAGTGGCGTGCTGTCCGTCGACAATGAGGCCATTCTCATGGGAATCCTGGATGTGCTC
GCTAAGCCACTGTTTGGAATGGGGTGCCTCATTGCCCATGAGACTATCTTCAAGATCGGTACTGGCTTTC
CATTCGACCCCCATTATGTGGAAGTCCTGGGCGAGCGCATGCACTACGTCGATGTTGGTCCGCGCGATGG
CACCCCTGTGCTGTTCCTGCACGGTAACCCGACCTCCTCCTACGTGTGGCGCAACATCATCCCGCATGTT
GCACCGACCCATCGCTGCATTGCTCCAGACCTGATCGGTATGGGCAAATCCGACAAACCAGACCTGGGTT
ATTTCTTCGACGACCACGTCCGCTTCATGGATGCCTTCATCGAAGCCCTGGGTCTGGAAGAGGTCGTCCT
GGTCATTCACGACTGGGGCTCCGCTCTGGGTTTCCACTGGGCCAAGCGCAATCCAGAGCGCGTCAAAGGT
ATTGCATTTATGGAGTTCATCCGCCCTATCCCGACCTGGGACGAATGGCCAGAATTTGCCCGCGAGACCT
TCCAGGCCTTCCGCACCACCGACGTCGGCCGCAAGCTGATCATCGATCAGAACGTTTTTATCGAGGGTAC
GCTGCCGATGGGTGTCGTCCGCCCGCTGACTGAAGTCGAGATGGACCATTACCGCGAGCCGTTCCTGAAT
CCTGTTGACCGCGAGCCACTGTGGCGCTTCCCAAACGAGCTGCCAATCGCCGGTGAGCCAGCGAACATCG
TCGCGCTGGTCGAAGAATACATGGACTGGCTGCACCAGTCCCCTGTCCCGAAGCTGCTGTTCTGGGGCAC
CCCAGGCGTTCTGATCCCACCGGCCGAAGCCGCTCGCCTGGCCAAAAGCCTGCCTAACTGCAAGGCTGTG
GACATCGGCCCGGGTCTGAATCTGCTGCAAGAAGACAACCCGGACCTGATCGGCAGCGAGATCGCGCGCT
GGCTGTCGACGCTCGAGATTTCCGGCGAGCCAACCACTAAGAGCAGGATCACCAGCGAGGGCGAGTACAT
CCCCCTGGACCAGATCGACATCAACGTGTTCTGCTACGAGAACGAGGTGGGCTCCGGAGCCACGAACTTC
TCTCTGTTAAAGCAAGCAGGAGACGTGGAAGAAAACCCCGGTCCCGGCGGAGCTCCTGCTCCAGACGCTC
ACAGCGCCCCACCTGGAAACGATTCTGCCGGAGGCAGTGAGTACCATGCCCCAGCTGGATATCAAGTGAA
TCCACCCTACCACCCCGTGCATGGGTATGAGGAACAGTGCAGCTCCATCTACATCTACTATGGGGCCCTG
TGGGAGCAGGAAACAGCTAGGGGCTTCCAGTGGTTTGCCGTGTTCCTGTCTGCCCTGTTTCTGGCTTTCT
ACGGCTGGCACGCCTATAAGGCCAGCGTGGGATGGGAGGAAGTGTACGTGTGCTCCGTGGAGCTGATCAA
AGTGATTCTGGAGATCTATTTCGAGTTCACCAGTCCTGCTATGCTGTTCCTGTACGGAGGGAACATTACC
CCATGGCTGAGATATGCCGAATGGCTGCTGACATGTCCCGTGATCCTGATTCATCTGTCTAACATCACCG
GCCTGAGTGAGGCATACAATAAGCGGACAATGGCTCTGCTGGTGTCCGACCTGGGAACTATTTGCATGGG
AGTGACAGCCGCTCTGGCCACTGGGTGGGTGAAGTGGCTGTTTTACTGTATCGGCCTGGTGTATGGAACC
CAGACATTCTACAACGCTGGAATCATCTACGTGGAGTCTTACTATATCATGCCTGCCGGCGGCTGTAAGA
AACTGGTGCTGGCCATGACTGCCGTGTACTATTCTAGTTGGCTGATGTTTCCCGGCCTGTTCATCTTTGG
GCCTGAAGGCATGCACACCCTGAGCGTGGCTGGGTCCACTATTGGCCATACCATCGCCGACCTGCTGTCC
AAGAATATTTGGGGACTGCTGGGGCACTTCCTGCGGATCAAAATTCACGAGCATATCATTATGTACGGCG
ATATCAGGAGACCAGTGAGCTCCCAGTTTCTGGGACGCAAGGTGGACGTGCTGGCCTTCGTGACAGAGGA
AGATAAAGTGGCGGCCGCCAAGAGCGTGAGCAAGGGCGAGGAGCTGTTCACCGGGGTGGTGCCCATCCTG
GTCGAGCTGGACGGCGACGTAAACGGCCACAAGTTCAGCGTGTCCGGCGAGGGCGAGGGCGATGCCACCT
ACGGCAAGCTGACCCTGAAGTTCATTTGCACCACCGGCAAGCTGCCCGTGCCCTGGCCCACCCTCGTGAC
CACCCTGACCTACGGCGTGCAGTGCTTCAGCCGCTACCCCGACCACATGAAGCAGCACGACTTCTTCAAG
TCCGCCATGCCCGAAGGCTACGTCCAGGAGCGCACCATCTTCTTCAAGGACGACGGCAACTACAAGACCC
GCGCCGAGGTGAAGTTCGAGGGCGACACCCTGGTGAACCGCATCGAGCTGAAGGGCATCGACTTCAAGGA
GGACGGCAACATCCTGGGGCACAAGCTGGAGTACAACTACAACAGCCACAACGTCTATATCATGGCCGAC
AAGCAGAAGAACGGCATCAAGGTGAACTTCAAGATCCGCCACAACATCGAGGACGGCAGCGTGCAGCTCG
CCGACCACTACCAGCAGAACACCCCCATCGGCGACGGCCCCGTGCTGCTGCCCGACAACCACTACCTGAG
CACCCAGTCCGCCCTGAGCAAAGACCCCAACGAGAAGCGCGATCACATGGTCCTGCTGGAGTTCGTGACC
GCCGCCGGGATCACTCTCGGCATGGACGAGCTGTACAAGCAGTCCCAGCCCATCCTCAACACCAAGGAGA
TGGCCCCGCAGAGCAAGCCTCCAGAGGAGCTGGAGATGAGCAGCATGCCCAGCCCCGTGGCCCCTCTGCC
CGCACGCACGGAGGGCGTCATCGACATGCGGAGCATGTCCAGCATTGACAGCTTCATCAGCTGTGCCACG
GACTTCCCTGAAGCCACCAGATTCTAAGAATTCGATATCAAGCTTATCGATAATCAACCTCTGGATTACA
AAATTTGTGAAAGATTGACTGGTATTCTTAACTATGTTGCTCCTTTTACGCTATGTGGATACGCTGCTTT
AATGCCTTTGTATCATGCTATTGCTTCCCGTATGGCTTTCATTTTCTCCTCCTTGTATAAATCCTGGTTG
CTGTCTCTTTATGAGGAGTTGTGGCCCGTTGTCAGGCAACGTGGCGTGGTGTGCACTGTGTTTGCTGACG
CAACCCCCACTGGTTGGGGCATTGCCACCACCTGTCAGCTCCTTTCCGGGACTTTCGCTTTCCCCCTCCC
TATTGCCACGGCGGAACTCATCGCCGCCTGCCTTGCCCGCTGCTGGACAGGGGCTCGGCTGTTGGGCACT
GACAATTCCGTGGTGTTGTCGGGGAAATCATCGTCCTTTCCTTGGCTGCTCGCCTATGTTGCCACCTGGA
TTCTGCGCGGGACGTCCTTCTGCTACGTCCCTTCGGCCCTCAATCCAGCGGACCTTCCTTCCCGCGGCCT
GCTGCCGGCTCTGCGGCCTCTTCCGCGTCTTCGCCTTCGCCCTCAGACGAGTCGGATCTCCCTTTGGGCC
GCCTCCCCGCATCGATACCGAGCGCTGCTCGAGAGATCTACGGGTGGCATCCCTGTGACCCCTCCCCAGT
GCCTCTCCTGGCCCTGGAAGTTGCCACTCCAGTGCCCACCAGCCTTGTCCTAATAAAATTAAGTTGCATC
ATTTTGTCTGACTAGGTGTCCTTCTATAATATTATGGGGTGGAGGGGGGTGGTATGGAGCAAGGGGCAAG
TTGGGAAGACAACCTGTAGGGCCTGCGGGGTCTATTGGGAACCAAGCTGGAGTGCAGTGGCACAATCTTG
GCTCACTGCAATCTCCGCCTCCTGGGTTCAAGCGATTCTCCTGCCTCAGCCTCCCGAGTTGTTGGGATTC
CAGGCATGCATGACCAGGCTCAGCTAATTTTTGTTTTTTTGGTAGAGACGGGGTTTCACCATATTGGCCA
GGCTGGTCTCCAACTCCTAATCTCAGGTGATCTACCCACCTTGGCCTCCCAAATTGCTGGGATTACAGGC
GTGAACCACTGCTCCCTTCCCTGTCCTTCTGATTTTGTAGGTAACCACGTGCGGACCGAGCGGCCGCAGG
AACCCCTAGTGATGGAGTTGGCCACTCCCTCTCTGCGCGCTCGCTCGCTCACTGAGGCCGGGCGACCAAA
GGTCGCCCGACGCCCGGGCTTTGCCCGGGCGGCCTCAGTGAGCGAGCGAGCGCGCAGCTGCCTGCAGGGG
CGCCTGATGCGGTATTTTCTCCTTACGCATCTGTGCGGTATTTCACACCGCATA
[95 nt withheld, positions 6985-7079]
T
[46 nt withheld, positions 7081-7126]
C
[141 nt withheld, positions 7128-7268]
CCTTTGACGTTGGAGTCCACGTTCTTT
[37 nt withheld, positions 7296-7332]
ACTCTATCTCGGGCTATTCTTTTGATTTATAAGGGATTTTGCCGATTTCGGTCTATTGGTTAAAAAATGA
GCTGATTTAACAAAAATTTAACGCGAATTTTAACAAAATATTAACGTTTACAATTTTATGGTGCACTCTC
AGTACAATCTGCTCTGATGCCGCATAGTTAAGCCAGCCCCGACACCCGCCAACACCCGCTGACGCGCCCT
GACGGGCTTGTCTGCTCCCGGCATCCGCTTACAGACAAGCTGTGACCGTCTCCGGGAGCTGCATGTGTCA
GAGGTTTTCACCGTCATCACCGAAACGCGCGAGACGAAAGGGCCTCGTGATACGCCTATTTTTATAGGTT
AATGTCATGATAATAATGGTTTCTTAGACGTCAGGTGGCACTTTTCGGGGAAATGTGCGCGGAACCCCTA
TTTGTTTATTTTTCTAAATACATTCAAATATGTATCCGCTCATGAGACAATAACCCTGATAAATGCTTCA
ATAATATTGAAAAAGGAAGAGTATGAGTATTCAACATTTCCGTGTCGCCCTTATTCCCTTTTTTGCGGCA
TTTTGCCTTCCTGTTTTTGCTCACCCAGAAACGCTGGTGAAAGTAAAAGATGCTGAAGATCAGTTGGGTG
CACGAGTGGGTTACATCGAACTGGATCTCAACAGCGGTAAGATCCTTGAGAGTTTTCGCCCCGAAGAACG
TTTTCCAATGATGAGCACTTTTAAAGTTCTGCTATGTGGCGCGGTATTATCCCGTATTGACGCCGGGCAA
GAGCAACTCGGTCGCCGCATACACTATTCTCAGAATGACTTGGTTGAGTACTCACCAGTCACAGAAAAGC
ATCTTACGGATGGCATGACAGTAAGAGAATTATGCAGTGCTGCCATAACCATGAGTGATAACACTGCGGC
CAACTTACTTCTGACAACGATCGGAGGACCGAAGGAGCTAACCGCTTTTTTGCACAACATGGGGGATCAT
GTAACTCGCCTTGATCGTTGGGAACCGGAGCTGAATGAAGCCATACCAAACGACGAGCGTGACACCACGA
TGCCTGTAGCAATGGCAACAACGTTGCGCAAACTATTAACTGGCGAACTACTTACTCTAGCTTCCCGGCA
ACAATTAATAGACTGGATGGAGGCGGATAAAGTTGCAGGACCACTTCTGCGCTCGGCCCTTCCGGCTGGC
TGGTTTATTGCTGATAAATCTGGAGCCGGTGAGCGTGGGTCTCGCGGTATCATTGCAGCACTGGGGCCAG
ATGGTAAGCCCTCCCGTATCGTAGTTATCTACACGACGGGGAGTCAGGCAACTATGGATGAACGAAATAG
ACAGATCGCTGAGATAGGTGCCTCACTGATTAAGCATTGGTAACTGTCAGACCAAGTTTACTCATATATA
CTTTAGATTGATTTAAAACTTCATTTTTAATTTAAAAGGATCTAGGTGAAGATCCTTTTTGATAATCTCA
TGACCAAAATCCCTTAACGTGAGTTTTCGTTCCACTGAGCGTCAGACCCCGTAGAAAAGATCAAAGGATC
TTCTTGAGATCCTTTTTTTCTGCGCGTAATCTGCTGCTTGCAAACAAAAAAACCACCGCTACCAGCGGTG
GTTTGTTTGCCGGATCAAGAGCTACCAACTCTTTTTCCGAAGGTAACTGGCTTCAGCAGAGCGCAGATAC
CAAATACTGTTCTTCTAGTGTAGCCGTAGTTAGGCCACCACTTCAAGAACTCTGTAGCACCGCCTACATA
CCTCGCTCTGCTAATCCTGTTACCAGTGGCTGCTGCCAGTGGCGATAAGTCGTGTCTTACCGGGTTGGAC
TCAAGACGATAGTTACCGGATAAGGCGCAGCGGTCGGGCTGAACGGGGGGTTCGTGCACACAGCCCAGCT
TGGAGCGAACGACCTACACCGAACTGAGATACCTACAGCGTGAGCTATGAGAAAGCGCCACGCTTCCCGA
AGGGAGAAAGGCGGACAGGTATCCGGTAAGCGGCAGGGTCGGAACAGGAGAGCGCACGAGGGAGCTTCCA
GGGGGAAACGCCTGGTATCTTTATAGTCCTGTCGGGTTTCGCCACCTCTGACTTGAGCGTCGATTTTTGT
GATGCTCGTCAGGGGGGCGGAGCCTATGGAAAAACGCCAGCAACGCGGCCTTTTTACGGTTCCTGGCCTT
TTGCTGGCCTTTTGCTCACATGT
Features (pLannotate 1.2.2; 24 found; start..end, strand, type, name):
     12..39      +  repeat_region  AAV2 ITR (fragment): inverted terminal repeat of adeno-associated virus serotype 2 inverted
     68..95      +  repeat_region  AAV2 ITR (fragment): inverted terminal repeat of adeno-associated virus serotype 2 inverted
    223..526     +  enhancer       CMV enhancer: human cytomegalovirus immediate early enhancer
    528..802     +  promoter       chicken β-actin promoter: No description available
    803..1819    +  intron         chimeric intron: chimera between introns from chicken β-actin and rabbit β-globin
   1880..1897    +  misc_feature   MCS (fragment): multiple cloning site
   1968..2099    +  CDS            rho (fragment): OPSD_GALML - Experimental evidence at transcript level: Swiss-Prot protein existence level 2. Photoreceptor required for image-forming vision at low light intensity. While most salt water fish species use retinal as chromophore, most freshwater fish use 3-dehydroretinal, or a mixture of retinal and 3-dehydroretinal (By similarity). Light-induced isomerization of 11-cis to all-trans retinal triggers a conformational change that activates signaling via G-proteins. Subsequent receptor phosphorylation mediates displacement of the bound G-protein alpha subunit by arrestin and terminates signaling (
   2715..3596    +  CDS            HaloTag®: modified bacterial dehalogenase that forms covalent bonds with chloroalkane derivatives
   3609..3668    +  CDS            KCNJ2 (fragment): KCNJ2_HUMAN - Also known as IRK1. Experimental evidence at protein level: Swiss-Prot protein existence level 1. Probably participates in establishing action potential waveform and excitability of neuronal and muscle tissues. Inward rectifier potassium channels are characterized by a greater tendency to allow potassium to flow into the cell rather than out of it. Their voltage dependence is regulated by the concentration of extracellular potassium; as external potassium is raised, the voltage range of the channel opening shifts to more positive voltages. The inward rectification is mainly due t
   3699..3754    +  CDS            P2A (fragment): 2A peptide from porcine teschovirus-1 polyprotein Eukaryotic ribosomes fail to insert a peptide bond between the Gly and Pro residues, yielding separate polypeptides.
   3756..4700    +  CDS            CheRiff: blue light-activated optogenetic actuator derived from Scherffelia dubia channelrhodopsin (Hochbaum et al., 2014)
   4716..5429    +  CDS            EGFP: EGFP is a basic (constitutively fluorescent) green fluorescent protein published in 1996, derived from Aequorea victoria. It is reported to be a rapidly-maturing weak dimer with moderate acid sensitivity.
   5430..5624    +  CDS            Kcnb1 (fragment): KCNB1_RAT - Experimental evidence at protein level: Swiss-Prot protein existence level 1. Voltage-gated potassium channel that mediates transmembrane potassium transport in excitable membranes, primarily in the brain, but also in the pancreas and cardiovascular system. Contributes to the regulation of the action potential (AP) repolarization, duration and frequency of repetitive AP firing in neurons, muscle cells and endocrine cells and plays a role in homeostatic attenuation of electrical excitability throughout the brain (PubMed:10024359, PubMed:10618149, PubMed:12451110, PubMed:17379638, Pu
   5628..5652    +  misc_feature   MCS (fragment): pBluescript multiple cloning site
   5652..6240    +  misc_feature   WPRE: woodchuck hepatitis virus posttranscriptional regulatory element
   6272..6748    +  polyA_signal   hGH poly(A) signal: human growth hormone polyadenylation signal
   6788..6928    +  repeat_region  AAV2 ITR: inverted terminal repeat of adeno-associated virus serotype 2 inverted
   6933..6984    -  misc_feature   bom (fragment): basis of mobility region from pBR322
   7003..7458    +  rep_origin     f1 ori (sequence partly withheld): f1 bacteriophage origin of replication; arrow indicates direction of (+) strand synthesis
   7459..7508    -  misc_feature   bom (fragment): basis of mobility region from pBR322
   7610..7645    -  CDS            rop (fragment): Rop protein, which maintains plasmids at low copy number; rop
   7740..7844    +  promoter       AmpR promoter: bla
   7845..8705    +  CDS            AmpR: β-lactamase; bla; confers resistance to ampicillin, carbenicillin, and related antibiotics
   8876..9464    +  rep_origin     ori: high-copy-number ColE1/pMB1/pBR322/pUC origin of replication
