[The description below was written by a language model from this plasmid's Addgene catalogue record and pLannotate feature annotations shown in this document.]
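Description:
PP_079_pAAV_CAG_LR-Voltron2-P2A-CheRiff-eGFP-ST (Kv2.1TS) is an AAV transfer plasmid for mammalian expression, built on a pAAV backbone and designed for all-optical electrophysiology: one transcript delivers both a voltage indicator and an optogenetic actuator. It is propagated in bacteria through a high-copy ColE1/pUC-type origin with ampicillin selection (AmpR), and also carries an f1 origin. The expression cassette lies between AAV2 inverted terminal repeats, which allow packaging into recombinant AAV particles. The 3′ ITR is annotated in full, whereas only short fragments of the 5′ ITR are detected in the sequenced record. The region between the ITRs spans roughly 6.9 kb in the annotation, above the roughly 4.7 kb usually cited as the AAV packaging limit, and the record does not comment on this.

Transcription is driven by the CAG promoter (CMV enhancer, chicken β-actin promoter and chimeric intron) and is terminated by a WPRE followed by the human growth hormone polyadenylation signal. The synthetic open reading frame, about 3.7 kb, first encodes Voltron2, a chemigenetic voltage sensor in which a microbial rhodopsin domain (only partly recognised by the annotation as an opsin fragment) is fused to HaloTag, which covalently binds chloroalkane dye ligands. A short KCNJ2 (Kir2.1)-derived segment follows, consistent with a membrane trafficking signal. The "LR" element in the name is not defined in the record. A P2A peptide then separates a second polypeptide: the blue-light-gated channelrhodopsin CheRiff fused to EGFP and a Kv2.1 (Kcnb1) fragment that restricts it to the soma. The stated purpose is co-expression of membrane-localized Voltron2 with soma-localized CheRiff, and the associated study examined dendritic integration and back-propagation in vivo.
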