Addgene plasmid #220931: PP_079_pAAV_CAG_LR-Voltron2-P2A-CheRiff-eGFP-ST (Kv2.1TS)
Purpose: Co-expressing membrane-localized Voltron2 and soma-localized CheRiff.
Depositing lab: Adam Cohen. Depositing organization: Harvard University. Publication: Voltage dynamics of dendritic integration and back-propagation in vivo. Wong-Campos JD, Park P, Davis H, Qi Y, Tian H, Itkis DG, Kim D, Grimm JB, Plutkis SE, Lavis L, Cohen AE. bioRxiv 2023.05.25.542363 10.1101/2023.05.25.542363.
Backbone
  Vector backbone: pAAV
  Backbone size w/o insert (bp): 5827
  Total vector size (bp): 9541
  Vector type: Mammalian Expression, AAV
Growth in bacteria
  Bacterial resistance: Ampicillin, 100 μg/mL
  Growth temperature: 30°C
  Growth strain: NEB Stable
  Copy number: High Copy
Gene/Insert
  Gene/Insert name: Co-expressing membrane-localized Voltron2 and soma-localized CheRiff.
  Species: Synthetic
  Insert size (bp): 3714
  Promoter: CAG
  Cloning method: Gibson Cloning
  Sequencing primers: 5′ CGGGCCCGGGATCTCGAGgatccGCCACCATGGGCCGACCCCAAATACTC; 3′ tatcgataagcttgatatcgaattcTTAGAATCTGGTGGCTTCAG
Terms and licenses: Academic/Nonprofit Terms; Industry Terms: Not Available to Industry
Depositor comments: Please visit https://doi.org/10.1101/2023.05.25.542363 for bioRxiv preprint.
How to cite: PP_079_pAAV_CAG_LR-Voltron2-P2A-CheRiff-eGFP-ST (Kv2.1TS) was a gift from Adam Cohen (Addgene plasmid # 220931 ; http://n2t.net/addgene:220931 ; RRID:Addgene_220931)
